Addgene plasmid #97407: Desmin/pAS2-1
Purpose: Desmin (aa 30 – 103) in DNA-binding domain (BD) vector, used for yeast-two hybrid
Depositing lab: Rita Shiang. Depositing organization: Virginia Commonwealth University. Publication: A schizophrenia associated CMYA5 allele displays differential binding with desmin. Hsiung A, Naya FJ, Chen X, Shiang R. J Psychiatr Res. 2019 Apr;111:8-15. doi: 10.1016/j.jpsychires.2019.01.007. Epub 2019 Jan 10. PubMed 30658136.
Backbone
  Vector backbone: pAS2-1
  Backbone manufacturer: Clontech
  Backbone size w/o insert (bp): 8393
  Total vector size (bp): 8604
  Vector type: Yeast Expression
  Selectable markers: TRP1
Growth in bacteria
  Bacterial resistance: Ampicillin, 100 μg/mL
  Growth temperature: 37°C
  Growth strain: DH5alpha
  Copy number: High Copy
Gene/Insert
  Gene/Insert name: Desmin
  Species: H. sapiens (human)
  GenBank ID: NM_001927
  Entrez Gene: DES (a.k.a. CDCD3, CSM1, CSM2, LGMD1D, LGMD1E, LGMD2R)
  Cloning method: Restriction Enzyme; 5′ cloning site EcoRI (not destroyed); 3′ cloning site SalI (not destroyed)
  Sequencing primers: 5′ Gal4 N-term; 3′ GAL4 3'-BD: 5'-CATAAGAAATTCGCCCGG-3'
Terms and licenses: Academic/Nonprofit Terms; Industry Terms
How to cite: Desmin/pAS2-1 was a gift from Rita Shiang (Addgene plasmid # 97407 ; http://n2t.net/addgene:97407 ; RRID:Addgene_97407)
