[The description below was written by a language model from this plasmid's Addgene catalogue record and pLannotate feature annotations shown in this document.]
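Description:
Desmin/pAS2-1 is a yeast two-hybrid "bait" plasmid built on the Clontech pAS2-1 backbone, carrying a fragment of human desmin (DES, amino acids 30–103) cloned between the EcoRI and SalI sites, both of which are retained. It is an E. coli–yeast shuttle vector of about 8.6 kb. In bacteria it replicates from a high-copy ColE1/pUC-type origin and is selected with ampicillin through the AmpR (β-lactamase) gene. In Saccharomyces cerevisiae it is maintained episomally by the 2μ origin and selected by complementation of tryptophan auxotrophy with the TRP1 marker under its own promoter. An f1 origin and remnants of lac, rop and bom sequences are also annotated as backbone leftovers.

The expression cassette consists of the yeast ADH1 promoter driving the GAL4 DNA-binding domain, followed downstream by the desmin fragment and the ADH1 terminator, an arrangement consistent with the stated purpose of placing desmin in the DNA-binding domain vector as a GAL4 BD fusion. In a two-hybrid assay this fusion binds GAL4 upstream activating sequences in a reporter strain. Reporter genes are activated only when a partner protein fused to a transcriptional activation domain interacts with the desmin segment. The backbone also carries RPL28 (CYH2) with a CYC1 terminator. This gene is generally used as a cycloheximide-sensitivity counter-selection marker that lets the bait plasmid be eliminated from resistant host strains. According to the record, the construct was used for yeast two-hybrid work in a study examining differential binding of desmin to a schizophrenia-associated CMYA5 allele.
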