Features (pLannotate 1.2.2; 23 found; start..end, strand, type, name):
      2..1344    -  rep_origin     2μ ori: yeast 2μ plasmid origin of replication
   1412..1447    +  CDS            rop (fragment): Rop protein, which maintains plasmids at low copy number; rop
   1549..1598    +  misc_feature   bom (fragment): basis of mobility region from pBR322
   1737..1884    +  promoter       TRP1 promoter: S. cerevisiae TRP1
   1885..2559    +  CDS            TRP1: phosphoribosylanthranilate isomerase, required for tryptophan biosynthesis; S. cerevisiae TRP1; yeast auxotrophic marker
   2610..2661    +  misc_feature   bom (fragment): basis of mobility region from pBR322
   2689..3117    -  rep_origin     f1 ori (sequence partly withheld): f1 bacteriophage origin of replication; arrow indicates direction of (+) strand synthesis
   3121..3275    -  CDS            lacZα (fragment): LacZα fragment of β-galactosidase; lacZ fragment
   3308..3555    -  terminator     CYC1 terminator: S. cerevisiae CYC1; transcription terminator for CYC1
   3584..3661    -  CDS            CYC1 (fragment): CYC1_YEAST - Experimental evidence at protein level: Swiss-Prot protein existence level 1. Electron carrier protein. The oxidized form of the cytochrome c heme group can accept an electron from the heme group of the cytochrome c1 subunit of ubiquinol-cytochrome c oxidoreductase. Cytochrome c then transfers this electron to the dinuclear copper A center (CU(A)) of the COX2 subunit of cytochrome oxidase, the final protein carrier in the mitochondrial electron-transport chain. Isoform 1 (CYC1) is the predominant cytochrome c during aerobic/normoxic growth. From Saccharomyces cerevisiae (strain AT
   3853..4299    -  CDS            RPL28: RL28_YEAST - Also known as CYH2. Experimental evidence at protein level: Swiss-Prot protein existence level 1. Component of the ribosome, a large ribonucleoprotein complex responsible for the synthesis of proteins in the cell. The small ribosomal subunit (SSU) binds messenger RNAs (mRNAs) and translates the encoded message by selecting cognate aminoacyl-transfer RNA (tRNA) molecules. The large subunit (LSU) contains the ribosomal catalytic site termed the peptidyl transferase center (PTC), which catalyzes the formation of peptide bonds, thereby polymerizing the amino acids delivered by tRNAs i
   4581..4757    +  CDS            VPS73 (fragment): VPS73_YEAST - Experimental evidence at protein level: Swiss-Prot protein existence level 1. May be involved in vacuolar protein sorting. From Saccharomyces cerevisiae (strain ATCC 204508 / S288c) (Baker's yeast).
   4764..5468    +  promoter       ADH1 promoter: S. cerevisiae ADH1; promoter for alcohol dehydrogenase 1
   5496..5936    +  CDS            GAL4 DNA binding domain: DNA binding domain of the GAL4 transcriptional activator; Saccharomyces cerevisiae GAL4 (truncated)
   5988..6221    +  CDS            DES (fragment): DESM_HUMAN - Experimental evidence at protein level: Swiss-Prot protein existence level 1. Muscle-specific type III intermediate filament essential for proper muscular structure and function. Plays a crucial role in maintaining the structure of sarcomeres, inter-connecting the Z-disks and forming the myofibrils, linking them not only to the sarcolemmal cytoskeleton, but also to the nucleus and mitochondria, thus providing strength for the muscle fiber during activity (PubMed:25358400). In adult striated muscle they form a fibrous network connecting myofibrils to each other and to the plasma me
   6237..6424    +  terminator     ADH1 terminator: S. cerevisiae ADH1; transcription terminator for the S. cerevisiae alcohol dehydrogenase 1 (ADH1) gene
   6472..6488    -  protein_bind   lac operator: The lac repressor binds to the lac operator to inhibit transcription in E. coli. This inhibition can be relieved by adding lactose or isopropyl-β-D-thiogalactopyranoside (IPTG). lac repressor encoded by lacI
   6496..6526    -  promoter       lac promoter: promoter for the E. coli lac operon
   6541..6562    -  protein_bind   CAP binding site: CAP binding activates transcription in the presence of cAMP. E. coli catabolite activator protein
   6575..6667    -  CDS            lacI (fragment): lac repressor; lacI; The lac repressor binds to the lac operator to inhibit transcription in E. coli. This inhibition can be relieved by adding lactose or isopropyl-β-D-thiogalactopyranoside (IPTG).
   6850..7438    -  rep_origin     ori: high-copy-number ColE1/pMB1/pBR322/pUC origin of replication
   7609..8469    -  CDS            AmpR: β-lactamase; bla; confers resistance to ampicillin, carbenicillin, and related antibiotics
   8470..8574    -  promoter       AmpR promoter: bla
>Addgene plasmid #97407 | Desmin/pAS2-1 | addgene full sequence | sequence record 191120 | Addgene NGS Result
GAACGAAGCATCTGTGCTTCATTTTGTAGAACAAAAATGCAACGCGAGAGCGCTAATTTTTCAAACAAAG
AATCTGAGCTGCATTTTTACAGAACAGAAATGCAACGCGAAAGCGCTATTTTACCAACGAAGAATCTGTG
CTTCATTTTTGTAAAACAAAAATGCAACGCGAGAGCGCTAATTTTTCAAACAAAGAATCTGAGCTGCATT
TTTACAGAACAGAAATGCAACGCGAGAGCGCTATTTTACCAACAAAGAATCTATACTTCTTTTTTGTTCT
ACAAAAATGCATCCCGAGAGCGCTATTTTTCTAACAAAGCATCTTAGATTACTTTTTTTCTCCTTTGTGC
GCTCTATAATGCAGTCTCTTGATAACTTTTTGCACTGTAGGTCCGTTAAGGTTAGAAGAAGGCTACTTTG
GTGTCTATTTTCTCTTCCATAAAAAAAGCCTGACTCCACTTCCCGCGTTTACTGATTACTAGCGAAGCTG
CGGGTGCATTTTTTCAAGATAAAGGCATCCCCGATTATATTCTATACCGATGTGGATTGCGCATACTTTG
TGAACAGAAAGTGATAGCGTTGATGATTCTTCATTGGTCAGAAAATTATGAACGGTTTCTTCTATTTTGT
CTCTATATACTACGTATAGGAAATGTTTACATTTTCGTATTGTTTTCGATTCACTCTATGAATAGTTCTT
ACTACAATTTTTTTGTCTAAAGAGTAATACTAGAGATAAACATAAAAAATGTAGAGGTCGAGTTTAGATG
CAAGTTCAAGGAGCGAAAGGTGGATGGGTAGGTTATATAGGGATATAGCACAGAGATATATAGCAAAGAG
ATACTTTTGAGCAATGTTTGTGGAAGCGGTATTCGCAATATTTTAGTAGCTCGTTACAGTCCGGTGCGTT
TTTGGTTTTTTGAAAGTGCGTCTTCAGAGCGCTTTTGGTTTTCAAAAGCGCTCTGAAGTTCCTATACTTT
CTAGAGAATAGGAACTTCGGAATAGGAACTTCAAAGCGTTTCCGAAAACGAGCGCTTCCGAAAATGCAAC
GCGAGCTGCGCACATACAGCTCACTGTTCACGTCGCACCTATATCTGCGTGTTGCCTGTATATATATATA
CATGAGAAGAACGGCATAGTGCGTGTTTATGCTTAAATGCGTACTTATATGCGTCTATTTATGTAGGATG
AAAGGTAGTCTAGTACCTCCTGTGATATTATCCCATTCCATGCGGGGTATCGTATGCTTCCTTCAGCACT
ACCCTTTAGCTGTTCTATATGCTGCCACTCCTCAATTGGATTAGTCTCATCCTTCAATGCTATCATTTCC
TTTGATATTGGATCATACTAAGAAACCATTATTATCATGACATTAACCTATAAAAATAGGCGTATCACGA
GGCCCTTTCGTCTCGCGCGTTTCGGTGATGACGGTGAAAACCTCTGACACATGCAGCTCCCGGAGACGGT
CACAGCTTGTCTGTAAGCGGATGCCGGGAGCAGACAAGCCCGTCAGGGCGCGTCAGCGGGTGTTGGCGGG
TGTCGGGGCTGGCTTAACTATGCGGCATCAGAGCAGATTGTACTGAGAGTGCACCATAGATCAACGACAT
TACTATATATATAATATAGGAAGCATTTAATAGAACAGCATCGTAATATATGTGTACTTTGCAGTTATGA
CGCCAGATGGCAGTAGTGGAAGATATTCTTTATTGAAAAATAGCTTGTCACCTTACGTACAATCTTGATC
CGGAGCTTTTCTTTTTTTGCCGATTAAGAATTAATTCGGTCGAAAAAAGAAAAGGAGAGGGCCAAGAGGG
AGGGCATTGGTGACTATTGAGCACGTGAGTATACGTGATTAAGCACACAAAGGCAGCTTGGAGTATGTCT
GTTATTAATTTCACAGGTAGTTCTGGTCCATTGGTGAAAGTTTGCGGCTTGCAGAGCACAGAGGCCGCAG
AATGTGCTCTAGATTCCGATGCTGACTTGCTGGGTATTATATGTGTGCCCAATAGAAAGAGAACAATTGA
CCCGGTTATTGCAAGGAAAATTTCAAGTCTTGTAAAAGCATATAAAAATAGTTCAGGCACTCCGAAATAC
TTGGTTGGCGTGTTTCGTAATCAACCTAAGGAGGATGTTTTGGCTCTGGTCAATGATTACGGCATTGATA
TCGTCCAACTGCATGGAGATGAGTCGTGGCAAGAATACCAAGAGTTCCTCGGTTTGCCAGTTATTAAAAG
ACTCGTATTTCCAAAAGACTGCAACATACTACTCAGTGCAGCTTCACAGAAACCTCATTCGTTTATTCCC
TTGTTTGATTCAGAAGCAGGTGGGACAGGTGAACTTTTGGATTGGAACTCGATTTCTGACTGGGTTGGAA
GGCAAGAGAGCCCCGAAAGCTTACATTTTATGTTAGCTGGTGGACTGACGCCAGAAAATGTTGGTGATGC
GCTTAGATTAAATGGCGTTATTGGTGTTGATGTAAGCGGAGGTGTGGAGACAAATGGTGTAAAAGACTCT
AACAAAATAGCAAATTTCGTCAAAAATGCTAAGAAATAGGTTATTACTGAGTAGTATTTATTTAAGTATT
GTTTGTGCACTTGCCGATCTATGCGGTGTGAAATACCGCACAGATGCGTAAGGAGAAAATACCGCATCAG
GAAATTGTAAGCGTTAATATTTTGTTAAAATTCGCGTTAAATTTTTGTTAAATCAGCTCATTTTTTAACC
AATAGGCCGAAATCGGCAAAATCCCTTATAAATCAAAAGAATAGACCGAGATAGGGT
[37 nt withheld, positions 2788-2824]
AAAGAACGTGGACTCCAACGTCAAAGG
[49 nt withheld, positions 2852-2900]
T
[91 nt withheld, positions 2902-2992]
G
[124 nt withheld, positions 2994-3117]
CCATTCGCCATTCAGGCTGCGCAACTGTTGGGAAGGGCGATCGGTGCGGGCCTCTTCGCTATTACGCCAG
CTGGCGAAAGGGGGATGTGCTGCAAGGCGATTAAGTTGGGTAACGCCAGGGTTTTCCCAGTCACGACGTT
GTAAAACGACGGCCAGTGCCAAGCTTTCGCGAGCTCGAGATCCCGAGCTTGCAAATTAAAGCCTTCGAGC
GTCCCAAAACCTTCTCAAGCAAGGTTTTCAGTATAATGTTACATGCGTACACGCGTCTGTACAGAAAAAA
AAGAAAAATTTGAAATATAAATAACGTTCTTAATACTAACATAACTATAAAAAAATAAATAGGGACCTAG
ACTTCAGGTTGTCTAACTCCTTCCTTTTCGGTTAGAGCGGATGTGGGGGGAGGGCGTGAATGTAAGCGTG
ACATAACTAATTACATGATATCGACAAAGGAAAAGGGGCCTGTTTACTCACAGGCTTTTTTCAAGTAGGT
AATTAAGTCGTTTCTGTCTTTTTCCTTCTTCAACCCACCAAAGGCCATCTTGGTACTTTTTTTTTTTTTT
TTTTTTTTTTTTTTTTTTTTTTTTTTTTTTTTTTTTTTTTTTTTTTTTTTTTTTTTTTTTTTTTTTTTTT
TTTTTTTTTTTTGATAGAAATAATACAGAAGTAGATGTTGAATTAGATTAAACTGAAGATATATAATTTA
TTGGAAAATACATAGAGTTTTTGTTGATGCGCTTAAGCGATCAATTCAACAACACCACCAGCAGCTCTGA
TTTTTTCTTCAGCCAACTTGGAGACGAATCTAGCTTTGACGATAACTGGAACATTTGGGATTCTACCCTT
ACCCAAGATCTTACCGTAACCGGCTGCCAAAGTGTCAATAACTGGAGCAGTTTCCTTAGAAGCAGATTTC
AAGTATTGGTCTCTCTTGTCTTCTGGGATCAATGTCCACAATTTGTCCAAGTTCAAGACTGGCTTCCAGA
AATGAGCTTGTTGCTTGTGGAAGTATCTCATACCAACCTTACCGAAATAACCTGGATGGTATTTATCCAT
GTTAATTCTGTGGTGATGTTGACCACCGGCCATACCTCTACCACCGGGGTGCTTTCTGTGCTTACCGATA
CGACCTTTACCGGCTGAGACGTGACCTCTGTGCTTTCTAGTCTTAGTGAATCTGGAAGGCATTCTTGATT
AGTTGGATGATTGTTCTGGGATTTAATGCAAAAAAATCACTAAGAAGGAAAAAAATCAACGGAGAAAGCA
AACGCCATCTTAAATATACGGGATACAGATGAAAGGTTTGAACCTATCTGGGAAAATACGCATTAAACAA
GCGAAAAACTGCGAGGAAAATTGTTTGCGTCTCTGCGGGCTATTCACGCGCCAGAGGAAAAATAGGAAAA
ATAACAGGCATTAGAAAAATAATTTTGATTTTGGTAATGTGTGGGTCCCTGGTGTACAGATGTTACATTG
GTTACAGTACTCTTGTTTTTGCTGTGTTTTTCGATGAATCTCCAAAATGGTTGTTAGCACATGGAAGAGT
CACCGATGCTAAGTTATCTCTATGTAAGCTACGTGGCGTGACTTTTGATGAAGCCGCACAAGAGATACAG
GATTGGCAACTGCAAATAGAATCTGGGGATCTAGATATCCTTTTGTTGTTTCCGGGTGTACAATATGGAC
TTCCTCTTTTCTGGCAACCAAACCCATACATCGGGATTCCTATAATACCTTCGTTGGTCTCCCTAACATG
TAGGTGGCGGAGGGGAGATATACAATAGAACAGATACCAGACAAGACATAATGGGCTAAACAAGACTACA
CCAATTACACTGCCTCATTGATGGTGGTACATAACGAACTAATACTGTAGCCCTAGACTTGATAGCCATC
ATCATATCGAAGTTTCACTACCCTTTTTCCATTTGCCATCTATTGAAGTAATAATAGGCGCATGCAACTT
CTTTTCTTTTTTTTTCTTTTCTCTCTCCCCCGTTGTTGTCTCACCATATCCGCAATGACAAAAAAATGAT
GGAAGACACTAAAGGAAAAAATTAACGACAAAGACAGCACCAACAGATGTCGTTGTTCCAGAGCTGATGA
GGGGTATCTCGAAGCACACGAAACTTTTTCCTTCCTTCATTCACGCACACTACTCTCTAATGAGCAACGG
TATACGGCCTTCCTTCCAGTTACTTGAATTTGAAATAAAAAAAAGTTTGCTGTCTTGCTATCAAGTATAA
ATAGACCTGCAATTATTAATCTTTTGTTTCCTCGTCATTGTTCTCGTTCCCTTTCTTCCTTGTTTCTTTT
TCTGCACAATATTTCAAGCTATACCAAGCATACAATCAACTCCAAGCTTGAAGCAAGCCTCCTGAAAGAT
GAAGCTACTGTCTTCTATCGAACAAGCATGCGATATTTGCCGACTTAAAAAGCTCAAGTGCTCCAAAGAA
AAACCGAAGTGCGCCAAGTGTCTGAAGAACAACTGGGAGTGTCGCTACTCTCCCAAAACCAAAAGGTCTC
CGCTGACTAGGGCACATCTGACAGAAGTGGAATCAAGGCTAGAAAGACTGGAACAGCTATTTCTACTGAT
TTTTCCTCGAGAAGACCTTGACATGATTTTGAAAATGGATTCTTTACAGGATATAAAAGCATTGTTAACA
GGATTATTTGTACAAGATAATGTGAATAAAGATGCCGTCACAGATAGATTGGCTTCAGTGGAGACTGATA
TGCCTCTAACATTGAGACAGCATAGAATAAGTGCGACATCATCATCGGAAGAGAGTAGTAACAAAGGTCA
AAGACAGTTGACTGTATCGCCGGTATTGCAATACCCAGCTTTGACTCATATGGCCATGGAGGCCGAATTC
CTGAGTTCGCCCGTGTTCCCGCGGGCGGGTTTCGGCTCTAAGGGCTCCTCCAGCTCGGTGACGTCCCGCG
TGTACCAGGTGTCGCGCACGTCGGGCGGGGCCGGGGGCCTGGGGTCGCTGCGGGCCAGCCGGCTGGGGAC
CACCCGCACGCCCTCCTCCTACGGCGCAGGCGAGCTGCTGGACTTCTCACTGGCCGACGCGGTGAACCAG
GAGTTTCTGACCGTCGACCTGCAGCCAAGCTAATTCCGGGCGAATTTCTTATGATTTATGATTTTTATTA
TTAAATAAGTTATAAAAAAAATAAGTGTATACAAATTTTAAAGTGACTCTTAGGTTTTAAAACGAAAATT
CTTATTCTTGAGTAACTCTTTCCTGTAGGTCAGGTTGCTTTCTCAGGTATAGCATGAGGTCGCTCTTATT
GACCACACCTCTACCGGCATGCAAGCTTGGCGTAATCATGGTCATAGCTGTTTCCTGTGTGAAATTGTTA
TCCGCTCACAATTCCACACAACATACGAGCCGGAAGCATAAAGTGTAAAGCCTGGGGTGCCTAATGAGTG
AGCTAACTCACATTAATTGCGTTGCGCTCACTGCCCGCTTTCCAGTCGGGAAACCTGTCGTGCCAGCTGC
ATTAATGAATCGGCCAACGCGCGGGGAGAGGCGGTTTGCGTATTGGGCGCTCTTCCGCTTCCTCGCTCAC
TGACTCGCTGCGCTCGGTCGTTCGGCTGCGGCGAGCGGTATCAGCTCACTCAAAGGCGGTAATACGGTTA
TCCACAGAATCAGGGGATAACGCAGGAAAGAACATGTGAGCAAAAGGCCAGCAAAAGGCCAGGAACCGTA
AAAAGGCCGCGTTGCTGGCGTTTTTCCATAGGCTCCGCCCCCCTGACGAGCATCACAAAAATCGACGCTC
AAGTCAGAGGTGGCGAAACCCGACAGGACTATAAAGATACCAGGCGTTTCCCCCTGGAAGCTCCCTCGTG
CGCTCTCCTGTTCCGACCCTGCCGCTTACCGGATACCTGTCCGCCTTTCTCCCTTCGGGAAGCGTGGCGC
TTTCTCATAGCTCACGCTGTAGGTATCTCAGTTCGGTGTAGGTCGTTCGCTCCAAGCTGGGCTGTGTGCA
CGAACCCCCCGTTCAGCCCGACCGCTGCGCCTTATCCGGTAACTATCGTCTTGAGTCCAACCCGGTAAGA
CACGACTTATCGCCACTGGCAGCAGCCACTAGTAACAGGATTAGCAGAGCGAGGTATGTAGGCGGTGCTA
CAGAGTTCTTGAAGTGGTGGCCTAACTACGGCTACACTAGAAGAACAGTATTTGGTATCTGCGCTCTGCT
GAAGCCAGTTACCTTCGGAAAAAGAGTTGGTAGCTCTTGATCCGGCAAACAAACCACCGCTGGTAGCGGT
GGTTTTTTTGTTTGCAAGCAGCAGATTACGCGCAGAAAAAAAGGATCTCAAGAAGATCCTTTGATCTTTT
CTACGGGGTCTGACGCTCAGTGGAACGAAAACTCACGTTAAGGGATTTTGGTCATGAGATTATCAAAAAG
GATCTTCACCTAGATCCTTTTAAATTAAAAATGAAGTTTTAAATCAATCTAAAGTATATATGAGTAAACT
TGGTCTGACAGTTACCAATGCTTAATCAGTGAGGCACCTATCTCAGCGATCTGTCTATTTCGTTCATCCA
TAGTTGCCTGACTCCCCGTCGTGTAGATAACTACGATACGGGAGGGCTTACCATCTGGCCCCAGTGCTGC
AATGATACCGCGAGACCCACGCTCACCGGCTCCAGATTTATCAGCAATAAACCAGCCAGCCGGAAGGGCC
GAGCGCAGAAGTGGTCCTGCAACTTTATCCGCCTCCATCCAGTCTATTAATTGTTGCCGGGAAGCTAGAG
TAAGTAGTTCGCCAGTTAATAGTTTGCGCAACGTTGTTGCCATTGCTACAGGCATCGTGGTGTCACGCTC
GTCGTTTGGTATGGCTTCATTCAGCTCCGGTTCCCAACGATCAAGGCGAGTTACATGATCCCCCATGTTG
TGCAAAAAAGCGGTTAGCTCCTTCGGTCCTCCGATCGTTGTCAGAAGTAAGTTGGCCGCAGTGTTATCAC
TCATGGTTATGGCAGCACTGCATAATTCTCTTACTGTCATGCCATCCGTAAGATGCTTTTCTGTGACTGG
TGAGTACTCAACCAAGTCATTCTGAGAATAGTGTATGCGGCGACCGAGTTGCTCTTGCCCGGCGTCAATA
CGGGATAATACCGCGCCACATAGCAGAACTTTAAAAGTGCTCATCATTGGAAAACGTTCTTCGGGGCGAA
AACTCTCAAGGATCTTACCGCTGTTGAGATCCAGTTCGATGTAACCCACTCGTGCACCCAACTGATCTTC
AGCATCTTTTACTTTCACCAGCGTTTCTGGGTGAGCAAAAACAGGAAGGCAAAATGCCGCAAAAAAGGGA
ATAAGGGCGACACGGAAATGTTGAATACTCATACTCTTCCTTTTTCAATATTATTGAAGCATTTATCAGG
GTTATTGTCTCATGAGCGGATACATATTTGAATGTATTTAGAAAAATAAACAAATAGGGGTTCCGCGCAC
ATTTCCCCGAAAAGTGCCACCT
